>Addgene plasmid #116214 | pHAGE-CCND1-T286I | addgene full sequence | sequence record 252701 | Addgene NGS Result
TGGAAGGGCTAATTCACTCCCAAAGAAGACAAGATATCCTTGATCTGTGGATCTACCACACACAAGGCTA
CTTCCCTGATTAGCAGAACTACACACCAGGGCCAGGGGTCAGATATCCACTGACCTTTGGATGGTGCTAC
AAGCTAGTACCAGTTGAGCCAGATAAGGTAGAAGAGGCCAATAAAGGAGAGAACACCAGCTTGTTACACC
CTGTGAGCCTGCATGGGATGGATGACCCGGAGAGAGAAGTGTTAGAGTGGAGGTTTGACAGCCGCCTAGC
ATTTCATCACGTGGCCCGAGAGCTGCATCCGGAGTACTTCAAGAACTGCTGATATCGAGCTTGCTACAAG
GGACTTTCCGCTGGGGACTTTCCAGGGAGGCGTGGCCTGGGCGGGACTGGGGAGTGGCGAGCCCTCAGAT
CCTGCATATAAGCAGCTGCTTTTTGCCTGTACTGGGTCTCTCTGGTTAGACCAGATCTGAGCCTGGGAGC
TCTCTGGCTAACTAGGGAACCCACTGCTTAAGCCTCAATAAAGCTTGCCTTGAGTGCTTCAAGTAGTGTG
TGCCCGTCTGTTGTGTGACTCTGGTAACTAGAGATCCCTCAGACCCTTTTAGTCAGTGTGGAAAATCTCT
AGCAGTGGCGCCCGAACAGGGACTTGAAAGCGAAAGGGAAACCAGAGGAGCTCTCTCGACGCAGGACTCG
GCTTGCTGAAGCGCGCACGGCAAGAGGCGAGGGGCGGCGACTGGTGAGTACGCCAAAAATTTTGACTAGC
GGAGGCTAGAAGGAGAGAGATGGGTGCGAGAGCGTCAGTATTAAGCGGGGGAGAATTAGATCGCGATGGG
AAAAAATTCGGTTAAGGCCAGGGGGAAAGAAAAAATATAAATTAAAACATATAGTATGGGCAAGCAGGGA
GCTAGAACGATTCGCAGTTAATCCTGGCCTGTTAGAAACATCAGAAGGCTGTAGACAAATACTGGGACAG
CTACAACCATCCCTTCAGACAGGATCAGAAGAACTTAGATCATTATATAATACAGTAGCAACCCTCTATT
GTGTGCATCAAAGGATAGAGATAAAAGACACCAAGGAAGCTTTAGACAAGATAGAGGAAGAGCAAAACAA
AAGTAAGACCACCGCACAGCAAGCGGCCGGCCGCTGATCTTCAGACCTGGAGGAGGAGATATGAGGGACA
ATTGGAGAAGTGAATTATATAAATATAAAGTAGTAAAAATTGAACCATTAGGAGTAGCACCCACCAAGGC
AAAGAGAAGAGTGGTGCAGAGAGAAAAAAGAGCAGTGGGAATAGGAGCTTTGTTCCTTGGGTTCTTGGGA
GCAGCAGGAAGCACTATGGGCGCAGCGTCAATGACGCTGACGGTACAGGCCAGACAATTATTGTCTGGTA
TAGTGCAGCAGCAGAACAATTTGCTGAGGGCTATTGAGGCGCAACAGCATCTGTTGCAACTCACAGTCTG
GGGCATCAAGCAGCTCCAGGCAAGAATCCTGGCTGTGGAAAGATACCTAAAGGATCAACAGCTCCTGGGG
ATTTGGGGTTGCTCTGGAAAACTCATTTGCACCACTGCTGTGCCTTGGAATGCTAGTTGGAGTAATAAAT
CTCTGGAACAGATTTGGAATCACACGACCTGGATGGAGTGGGACAGAGAAATTAACAATTACACAAGCTT
AATACACTCCTTAATTGAAGAATCGCAAAACCAGCAAGAAAAGAATGAACAAGAATTATTGGAATTAGAT
AAATGGGCAAGTTTGTGGAATTGGTTTAACATAACAAATTGGCTGTGGTATATAAAATTATTCATAATGA
TAGTAGGAGGCTTGGTAGGTTTAAGAATAGTTTTTGCTGTACTTTCTATAGTGAATAGAGTTAGGCAGGG
ATATTCACCATTATCGTTTCAGACCCACCTCCCAACCCCGAGGGGACCCGACAGGCCCGAAGGAATAGAA
GAAGAAGGTGGAGAGAGAGACAGAGACAGATCCATTCGATTAGTGAACGGATCTCGACGGTATCGCCGAA
TTCACAAATGGCAGTATTCATCCACAATTTTAAAAGAAAAGGGGGGATTGGGGGGTACAGTGCAGGGGAA
AGAATAGTAGACATAATAGCAACAGACATACAAACTAAAGAATTACAAAAACAAATTACAAAAATTCAAA
ATTTTCGGGTTTATTACAGGGACAGCAGAGATCCAGTTTGGACTAGTCGTGAGGCTCCGGTGCCCGTCAG
TGGGCAGAGCGCACATCGCCCACAGTCCCCGAGAAGTTGGGGGGAGGGGTCGGCAATTGAACCGGTGCCT
AGAGAAGGTGGCGCGGGGTAAACTGGGAAAGTGATGTCGTGTACTGGCTCCGCCTTTTTCCCGAGGGTGG
GGGAGAACCGTATATAAGTGCAGTAGTCGCCGTGAACGTTCTTTTTCGCAACGGGTTTGCCGCCAGAACA
CAGGTAAGTGCCGTGTGTGGTTCCCGCGGGCCTGGCCTCTTTACGGGTTATGGCCCTTGCGTGCCTTGAA
TTACTTCCACCTGGCTGCAGTACGTGATTCTTGATCCCGAGCTTCGGGTTGGAAGTGGGTGGGAGAGTTC
GAGGCCTTGCGCTTAAGGAGCCCCTTCGCCTCGTGCTTGAGTTGAGGCCTGGCCTGGGCGCTGGGGCCGC
CGCGTGCGAATCTGGTGGCACCTTCGCGCCTGTCTCGCTGCTTTCGATAAGTCTCTAGCCATTTAAAATT
TTTGATGACCTGCTGCGACGCTTTTTTTCTGGCAAGATAGTCTTGTAAATGCGGGCCAAGATCTGCACAC
TGGTATTTCGGTTTTTGGGGCCGCGGGCGGCGACGGGGCCCGTGCGTCCCAGCGCACATGTTCGGCGAGG
CGGGGCCTGCGAGCGCGGCCACCGAGAATCGGACGGGGGTAGTCTCAAGCTGGCCGGCCTGCTCTGGTGC
CTGGCCTCGCGCCGCCGTGTATCGCCCCGCCCTGGGCGGCAAGGCTGGCCCGGTCGGCACCAGTTGCGTG
AGCGGAAAGATGGCCGCTTCCCGGCCCTGCTGCAGGGAGCTCAAAATGGAGGACGCGGCGCTCGGGAGAG
CGGGCGGGTGAGTCACCCACACAAAGGAAAAGGGCCTTTCCGTCCTCAGCCGTCGCTTCATGTGACTCCA
CGGAGTACCGGGCGCCGTCCAGGCACCTCGATTAGTTCTCGAGCTTTTGGAGTACGTCGTCTTTAGGTTG
GGGGGAGGGGTTTTATGCGATGGAGTTTCCCCACACTGAGTGGGTGGAGACTGAAGTTAGGCCAGCTTGG
CACTTGATGTAATTCTCCTTGGAATTTGCCCTTTTTGAGTTTGGATCTTGGTTCATTCTCAAGCCTCAGA
CAGTGGTTCAAAGTTTTTTTCTTCCATTTCAGGTGTCGTGAAGCGGCCCTGCAGATATCAACAAGTTTGT
ACAAAAAAGCAGGCACCATGGAACACCAGCTCCTGTGCTGCGAAGTGGAAACCATCCGCCGCGCGTACCC
CGATGCCAACCTCCTCAACGACCGGGTGCTGCGGGCCATGCTGAAGGCGGAGGAGACCTGCGCGCCCTCG
GTGTCCTACTTCAAATGTGTGCAGAAGGAGGTCCTGCCGTCCATGCGGAAGATCGTCGCCACCTGGATGC
TGGAGGTCTGCGAGGAACAGAAGTGCGAGGAGGAGGTCTTCCCGCTGGCCATGAACTACCTGGACCGCTT
CCTGTCGCTGGAGCCCGTGAAAAAGAGCCGCCTGCAGCTGCTGGGGGCCACTTGCATGTTCGTGGCCTCT
AAGATGAAGGAGACCATCCCCCTGACGGCCGAGAAGCTGTGCATCTACACCGACAACTCCATCCGGCCCG
AGGAGCTGCTGCAAATGGAGCTGCTCCTGGTGAACAAGCTCAAGTGGAACCTGGCCGCAATGACCCCGCA
CGATTTCATTGAACACTTCCTCTCCAAAATGCCAGAGGCGGAGGAGAACAAACAGATCATCCGCAAACAC
GCGCAGACCTTCGTTGCCCTCTGTGCCACAGATGTGAAGTTCATTTCCAATCCGCCCTCCATGGTGGCAG
CGGGGAGCGTGGTGGCCGCAGTGCAAGGCCTGAACCTGAGGAGCCCCAACAACTTCCTGTCCTACTACCG
CCTCACACGCTTCCTCTCCAGAGTGATCAAGTGTGACCCAGACTGCCTCCGGGCCTGCCAGGAGCAGATC
GAAGCCCTGCTGGAGTCAAGCCTGCGCCAGGCCCAGCAGAACATGGACCCCAAGGCCGCCGAGGAGGAGG
AAGAGGAGGAGGAGGAGGTGGACCTGGCTTGCATACCCACCGACGTGCGGGACGTGGACATCTAGAACCC
AGCTTTCTTGTACAAAGTGGTTGATATCCAGCACAGTGGCGGCCGCTCGAGTCTAGAGGGCCCGCGGTTC
GAAGGTAAGCCTATCCCTAACCCTCTCCTCGGTCTCGATTCTACGCGTACCGGTTAGTAATGAGATCCCT
CCCCCCCCCCTAACGTTACTGGCCGAAGCCGCTTGGAATAAGGCCGGTGTGCGTTTGTCTATATGTTATT
TTCCACCATATTGCCGTCTTTTGGCAATGTGAGGGCCCGGAAACCTGGCCCTGTCTTCTTGACGAGCATT
CCTAGGGGTCTTTCCCCTCTCGCCAAAGGAATGCAAGGTCTGTTGAATGTCGTGAAGGAAGCAGTTCCTC
TGGAAGCTTCTTGAAGACAAACAACGTCTGTAGCGACCCTTTGCAGGCAGCGGAACCCCCCACCTGGCGA
CAGGTGCCTCTGCGGCCAAAAGCCACGTGTATAAGATACACCTGCAAAGGCGGCACAACCCCAGTGCCAC
GTTGTGAGTTGGATAGTTGTGGAAAGAGTCAAATGGCTCTCCTCAAGCGTATTCAACAAGGGGCTGAAGG
ATGCCCAGAAGGTACCCCATTGTATGGGATCTGATCTGGGGCCTCGGTGCACATGCTTTACATGTGTTTA
GTCGAGGTTAAAAAAACGTCTAGGCCCCCCGAACCACGGGGACGTGGTTTTCCTTTGAAAAACACGATGA
TAATATGGCCACACATATGGTGAGCAAGGGCGAGGAGCTGTTCACCGGGGTGGTGCCCATCCTGGTCGAG
CTGGACGGCGACGTAAACGGCCACAAGTTCAGCGTGTCCGGCGAGGGCGAGGGCGATGCCACCTACGGCA
AGCTGACCCTGAAGTTCATCTGCACCACCGGCAAGCTGCCCGTGCCCTGGCCCACCCTCGTGACCACCCT
GACCTACGGCGTGCAGTGCTTCAGCCGCTACCCCGACCACATGAAGCAGCACGACTTCTTCAAGTCCGCC
ATGCCCGAAGGCTACGTCCAGGAGCGCACCATCTTCTTCAAGGACGACGGCAACTACAAGACCCGCGCCG
AGGTGAAGTTCGAGGGCGACACCCTGGTGAACCGCATCGAGCTGAAGGGCATCGACTTCAAGGAGGACGG
CAACATCCTGGGGCACAAGCTGGAGTACAACTACAACAGCCACAACGTCTATATCATGGCCGACAAGCAG
AAGAACGGCATCAAGGTGAACTTCAAGATCCGCCACAACATCGAGGACGGCAGCGTGCAGCTCGCCGACC
ACTACCAGCAGAACACCCCCATCGGCGACGGCCCCGTGCTGCTGCCCGACAACCACTACCTGAGCACCCA
GTCCGCCCTGAGCAAAGACCCCAACGAGAAGCGCGATCACATGGTCCTGCTGGAGTTCGTGACCGCCGCC
GGGATCACTCTCGGCATGGACGAGCTGTACAAGTAAATCGATAGATCCTAATCAACCTCTGGATTACAAA
ATTTGTGAAAGATTGACTGGTATTCTTAACTATGTTGCTCCTTTTACGCTATGTGGATACGCTGCTTTAA
TGCCTTTGTATCATGCTATTGCTTCCCGTATGGCTTTCATTTTCTCCTCCTTGTATAAATCCTGGTTGCT
GTCTCTTTATGAGGAGTTGTGGCCCGTTGTCAGGCAACGTGGCGTGGTGTGCACTGTGTTTGCTGACGCA
ACCCCCACTGGTTGGGGCATTGCCACCACCTGTCAGCTCCTTTCCGGGACTTTCGCTTTCCCCCTCCCTA
TTGCCACGGCGGAACTCATCGCCGCCTGCCTTGCCCGCTGCTGGACAGGGGCTCGGCTGTTGGGCACTGA
CAATTCCGTGGTGTTGTCGGGGAAATCATCGTCCTTTCCTTGGCTGCTCGCCTGTGTTGCCACCTGGATT
CTGCGCGGGACGTCCTTCTGCTACGTCCCTTCGGCCCTCAATCCAGCGGACCTTCCTTCCCGCGGCCTGC
TGCCGGCTCTGCGGCCTCTTCCGCGTCTTCGCCTTCGCCCTCAGACGAGTCGGATCTCCCTTTGGGCCGC
CTCCCCGCCTGAGATCCTTTAAGACCAATGACTTACAAGGCAGCTGTAGATCTTAGCCACTTTTTAAAAG
AAAAGGGGGGACTGGAAGGGCTAATTCACTCCCAACGAAGACAAGATCTGCTTTTTGCTTGTACTGGGTC
TCTCTGGTTAGACCAGATCTGAGCCTGGGAGCTCTCTGGCTAACTAGGGAACCCACTGCTTAAGCCTCAA
TAAAGCTTGCCTTGAGTGCTTCAAGTAGTGTGTGCCCGTCTGTTGTGTGACTCTGGTAACTAGAGATCCC
TCAGACCCTTTTAGTCAGTGTGGAAAATCTCTAGCAGTAGTAGTTCATGTCATCTTATTATTCAGTATTT
ATAACTTGCAAAGAAATGAATATCAGAGAGTGAGAGGCCCGGGTTAATTAAGGAAAGGGCTAGATCATTC
TTGAAGACGAAAGGGCCTCGTGATACGCCTATTTTTATAGGTTAATGTCATGATAATAATGGTTTCTTAG
ACGTCAGGTGGCACTTTTCGGGGAAATGTGCGCGGAACCCCTATTTGTTTATTTTTCTAAATACATTCAA
ATATGTATCCGCTCATGAGACAATAACCCTGATAAATGCTTCAATAATATTGAAAAAGGAAGAGTATGAG
TATTCAACATTTCCGTGTCGCCCTTATTCCCTTTTTTGCGGCATTTTGCCTTCCTGTTTTTGCTCACCCA
GAAACGCTGGTGAAAGTAAAAGATGCTGAAGATCAGTTGGGTGCACGAGTGGGTTACATCGAACTGGATC
TCAACAGCGGTAAGATCCTTGAGAGTTTTCGCCCCGAAGAACGTTTTCCAATGATGAGCACTTTTAAAGT
TCTGCTATGTGGCGCGGTATTATCCCGTGTTGACGCCGGGCAAGAGCAACTCGGTCGCCGCATACACTAT
TCTCAGAATGACTTGGTTGAGTACTCACCAGTCACAGAAAAGCATCTTACGGATGGCATGACAGTAAGAG
AATTATGCAGTGCTGCCATAACCATGAGTGATAACACTGCGGCCAACTTACTTCTGACAACGATCGGAGG
ACCGAAGGAGCTAACCGCTTTTTTGCACAACATGGGGGATCATGTAACTCGCCTTGATCGTTGGGAACCG
GAGCTGAATGAAGCCATACCAAACGACGAGCGTGACACCACGATGCCTGTAGCAATGGCAACAACGTTGC
GCAAACTATTAACTGGCGAACTACTTACTCTAGCTTCCCGGCAACAATTAATAGACTGGATGGAGGCGGA
TAAAGTTGCAGGACCACTTCTGCGCTCGGCCCTTCCGGCTGGCTGGTTTATTGCTGATAAATCTGGAGCC
GGTGAGCGTGGGTCTCGCGGTATCATTGCAGCACTGGGGCCAGATGGTAAGCCCTCCCGTATCGTAGTTA
TCTACACGACGGGGAGTCAGGCAACTATGGATGAACGAAATAGACAGATCGCTGAGATAGGTGCCTCACT
GATTAAGCATTGGTAACTGTCAGACCAAGTTTACTCATATATACTTTAGATTGATTTAAAACTTCATTTT
TAATTTAAAAGGATCTAGGTGAAGATCCTTTTTGATAATCTCATGACCAAAATCCCTTAACGTGAGTTTT
CGTTCCACTGAGCGTCAGACCCCGTAGAAAAGATCAAAGGATCTTCTTGAGATCCTTTTTTTCTGCGCGT
AATCTGCTGCTTGCAAACAAAAAAACCACCGCTACCAGCGGTGGTTTGTTTGCCGGATCAAGAGCTACCA
ACTCTTTTTCCGAAGGTAACTGGCTTCAGCAGAGCGCAGATACCAAATACTGTTCTTCTAGTGTAGCCGT
AGTTAGGCCACCACTTCAAGAACTCTGTAGCACCGCCTACATACCTCGCTCTGCTAATCCTGTTACCAGT
GGCTGCTGCCAGTGGCGATAAGTCGTGTCTTACCGGGTTGGACTCAAGACGATAGTTACCGGATAAGGCG
CAGCGGTCGGGCTGAACGGGGGGTTCGTGCACACAGCCCAGCTTGGAGCGAACGACCTACACCGAACTGA
GATACCTACAGCGTGAGCTATGAGAAAGCGCCACGCTTCCCGAAGGGAGAAAGGCGGACAGGTATCCGGT
AAGCGGCAGGGTCGGAACAGGAGAGCGCACGAGGGAGCTTCCAGGGGGAAACGCCTGGTATCTTTATAGT
CCTGTCGGGTTTCGCCACCTCTGACTTGAGCGTCGATTTTTGTGATGCTCGTCAGGGGGGCGGAGCCTAT
GGAAAAACGCCAGCAACGCGGCCTTTTTACGGTTCCTGGCCTTTTGCTGGCCTTTTGCTCACATGTTCTT
TCCTGCGTTATCCCCTGATTCTGTGGATAACCGTATTACCGCCTTTGAGTGAGCTGATACCGCTCGCCGC
AGCCGAACGACCGAGCGCAGCGAGTCAGTGAGCGAGGAAGCGGAAGAGCGCCCAATACGCAAACCGCCTC
TCCCCGCGCGTTGGCCGATTCATTAATGCAGCAAGCTCATGGCTGACTAATTTTTTTTATTTATGCAGAG
GCCGAGGCCGCCTCGGCCTCTGAGCTATTCCAGAAGTAGTGAGGAGGCTTTTTTGGAGGCCTAGGCTTTT
GCAAAAAGCTCCCCGTGGCACGACAGGTTTCCCGACTGGAAAGCGGGCAGTGAGCGCAACGCAATTAATG
TGAGTTAGCTCACTCATTAGGCACCCCAGGCTTTACACTTTATGCTTCCGGCTCGTATGTTGTGTGGAAT
TGTGAGCGGATAACAATTTCACACAGGAAACAGCTATGACATGATTACGAATTTCACAAATAAAGCATTT
TTTTCACTGCATTCTAGTTGTGGTTTGTCCAAACTCATCAATGTATCTTATCATGTCTGGATCAACTGGA
TAACTCAAGCTAACCAAAATCATCCCAAACTTCCCACCCCATACCCTATTACCACTGCCAATTACCTGTG
GTTTCATTTACTCTAAACCTGTGATTCCTCTGAATTATTTTCATTTTAAAGAAATTGTATTTGTTAAATA
TGTACTACAAACTTAGTAGT
Features (pLannotate 1.2.2; 27 found; start..end, strand, type, name):
    377..634     +  LTR            5' LTR (truncated): truncated 5' long terminal repeat (LTR) from HIV-1
    681..806     +  misc_feature   HIV-1 Ψ: packaging signal of human immunodeficiency virus type 1
    790..1128    +  CDS            HIV-1 gag (fragment): gag protein from human immunodeficiency virus 1; gag
   1303..1536    +  misc_feature   RRE: The Rev response element (RRE) of HIV-1 allows for Rev-dependent mRNA export from the nucleus to the cytoplasm.
   1913..2013    +  CDS            Rev (fragment): human immunodeficiency virus 1 (HIV-1) Rev protein; rev; enhances nuclear export of unspliced and incompletely spliced viral mRNAs
   2058..2175    +  misc_feature   cPPT/CTS: central polypurine tract and central termination sequence of HIV-1
   2223..3401    +  promoter       EF-1α promoter: strong constitutive promoter for human elongation factor EF-1α
   3422..3442    +  protein_bind   attB1: mutant version of attB; core recombination site for the Gateway® BP reaction BP Clonase™
   3448..4332    +  CDS            CCND1: CCND1_HUMAN - Also known as BCL1, PRAD1. Experimental evidence at protein level: Swiss-Prot protein existence level 1. Regulatory component of the cyclin D1-CDK4 (DC) complex that phosphorylates and inhibits members of the retinoblastoma (RB) protein family including RB1 and regulates the cell-cycle during G(1)/S transition. Phosphorylation of RB1 allows dissociation of the transcription factor E2F from the RB/E2F complex and the subsequent transcription of E2F target genes which are responsible for the progression through the G(1) phase. Hypophosphorylates RB1 in early G(1) phase. Cyclin D-CD
   4337..4361    -  protein_bind   attB2: mutant version of attB; recombination site for the Gateway® BP reaction BP Clonase™
   4414..4455    +  CDS            V5 tag: epitope tag from simian virus 5
   4581..5043    +  misc_feature   IRES: internal ribosome entry site (IRES) of the encephalomyocarditis virus (EMCV)
   5057..5776    +  CDS            EGFP: the original enhanced GFP (Yang et al., 1996) mammalian codon-optimized
   5790..6378    +  misc_feature   WPRE: woodchuck hepatitis virus posttranscriptional regulatory element
   6386..6451    +  CDS            nef (fragment): NEF_HV1Z2 - Experimental evidence at protein level: Swiss-Prot protein existence level 1. Extracellular Nef protein targets CD4(+) T-lymphocytes for apoptosis by interacting with CXCR4 surface receptors. From Human immunodeficiency virus type 1 group M subtype D (isolate Z2/CDC-Z34) (HIV-1).
   6453..6686    +  LTR            3' LTR (ΔU3): self-inactivating 3' long terminal repeat (LTR) from HIV-1
   6891..6995    +  promoter       AmpR promoter: bla
   6996..7856    +  CDS            AmpR: β-lactamase; bla; confers resistance to ampicillin, carbenicillin, and related antibiotics
   8027..8615    +  rep_origin     ori: high-copy-number ColE1/pMB1/pBR322/pUC origin of replication
   8798..8852    +  CDS            lacI (fragment): lac repressor; lacI; The lac repressor binds to the lac operator to inhibit transcription in E. coli. This inhibition can be relieved by adding lactose or isopropyl-β-D-thiogalactopyranoside (IPTG).
   8858..8951    +  rep_origin     SV40 ori (fragment): SV40 origin of replication
   8976..9013    +  CDS            lacI (fragment): lac repressor; lacI; The lac repressor binds to the lac operator to inhibit transcription in E. coli. This inhibition can be relieved by adding lactose or isopropyl-β-D-thiogalactopyranoside (IPTG).
   9026..9047    +  protein_bind   CAP binding site: CAP binding activates transcription in the presence of cAMP. E. coli catabolite activator protein
   9062..9092    +  promoter       lac promoter: promoter for the E. coli lac operon
   9100..9116    +  protein_bind   lac operator: The lac repressor binds to the lac operator to inhibit transcription in E. coli. This inhibition can be relieved by adding lactose or isopropyl-β-D-thiogalactopyranoside (IPTG). lac repressor encoded by lacI
   9150..9233    +  polyA_signal   SV40 poly(A) signal (fragment): SV40 polyadenylation signal
   9400..329     +  CDS            nef (fragment) (across the origin): NEF_HV1BR - Experimental evidence at protein level: Swiss-Prot protein existence level 1. Extracellular Nef protein targets CD4(+) T-lymphocytes for apoptosis by interacting with CXCR4 surface receptors (PubMed:14990729). From Human immunodeficiency virus type 1 group M subtype B (isolate BRU/LAI) (HIV-1).
