[The description below was written by a language model from this plasmid's Addgene catalogue record and pLannotate feature annotations shown in this document.]
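Description:
pHAGE-CCND1-T286I is an HIV-1-based lentiviral expression plasmid of about 9.4 kb, built on the pHAGE backbone, that delivers a mutant form of human cyclin D1 (CCND1) carrying the T286I substitution. In bacteria it is maintained through a high-copy ColE1/pUC-type origin and selected with ampicillin via the β-lactamase gene. Small leftover fragments of lac regulatory sequence, the SV40 origin and the SV40 poly(A) signal lie in the backbone outside the viral region.

The transfer cassette is bounded by a truncated 5' LTR and a ΔU3 self-inactivating 3' LTR, so the integrated provirus lacks LTR promoter activity. It also carries the Ψ packaging signal with a partial gag sequence, the RRE for Rev-dependent nuclear export, and the cPPT/CTS element. Packaging functions must therefore be supplied in trans. Inside this frame, the constitutive human EF-1α promoter drives the CCND1 open reading frame, which is flanked by attB1 and attB2 sites left by Gateway recombination. A V5 epitope tag is annotated just downstream of attB2, but the record does not say whether it is translated in frame with cyclin D1, which would depend on whether the insert retains a stop codon. An EMCV IRES followed by EGFP lets the same transcript report transduced cells by fluorescence, and a WPRE upstream of the 3' LTR enhances transcript expression.

Cyclin D1 is the regulatory partner of CDK4 in phosphorylating RB family proteins at the G1/S transition. The construct comes from a collection made to systematically annotate the function of somatic cancer mutations. It is suited to stable expression of this variant in mammalian cells for comparison with wild-type or other alleles.
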