Addgene plasmid #116214: pHAGE-CCND1-T286I
Purpose: Lentiviral expression of CCND1 T286I
Depositing lab: Gordon Mills & Kenneth Scott. Depositing organization: Baylor College of Medicine. Publication: Systematic Functional Annotation of Somatic Mutations in Cancer. Ng PK, Li J, Jeong KJ, Shao S, Chen H, Tsang YH, Sengupta S, Wang Z, Bhavana VH, Tran R, Soewito S, Minussi DC, Moreno D, Kong K, Dogruluk T, Lu H, Gao J, Tokheim C, Zhou DC, Johnson AM, Zeng J, Ip CKM, Ju Z, Wester M, Yu S, Li Y, Vellano CP, Schultz N, Karchin R, Ding L, Lu Y, Cheung LWT, Chen K, Shaw KR, Meric-Bernstam F, Scott KL, Yi S, Sahni N, Liang H, Mills GB. Cancer Cell. 2018 Mar 12;33(3):450-462.e10. doi: 10.1016/j.ccell.2018.01.021. PubMed 29533785.
Backbone
  Vector backbone: pHAGE
  Vector type: Lentiviral
Growth in bacteria
  Bacterial resistance: Ampicillin, 100 μg/mL
  Growth temperature: 37°C
  Growth strain: Stbl3
  Copy number: High Copy
Gene/Insert
  Gene/Insert name: CCND1
  Species: H. sapiens (human)
  Mutation: T286I
  Entrez Gene: CCND1 (a.k.a. BCL1, D11S287E, PRAD1, U21B31)
  Cloning method: Gateway Cloning
Terms and licenses: Academic/Nonprofit Terms; Industry Terms: Not Available to Industry
How to cite: pHAGE-CCND1-T286I was a gift from Gordon Mills & Kenneth Scott (Addgene plasmid # 116214 ; http://n2t.net/addgene:116214 ; RRID:Addgene_116214)
