>Addgene plasmid #116214 | pHAGE-CCND1-T286I | depositor partial sequence | sequence record 219087 | insert
ATGGAACACCAGCTCCTGTGCTGCGAAGTGGAAACCATCCGCCGCGCGTACCCCGATGCCAACCTCCTCA
ACGACCGGGTGCTGCGGGCCATGCTGAAGGCGGAGGAGACCTGCGCGCCCTCGGTGTCCTACTTCAAATG
TGTGCAGAAGGAGGTCCTGCCGTCCATGCGGAAGATCGTCGCCACCTGGATGCTGGAGGTCTGCGAGGAA
CAGAAGTGCGAGGAGGAGGTCTTCCCGCTGGCCATGAACTACCTGGACCGCTTCCTGTCGCTGGAGCCCG
TGAAAAAGAGCCGCCTGCAGCTGCTGGGGGCCACTTGCATGTTCGTGGCCTCTAAGATGAAGGAGACCAT
CCCCCTGACGGCCGAGAAGCTGTGCATCTACACCGACAACTCCATCCGGCCCGAGGAGCTGCTGCAAATG
GAGCTGCTCCTGGTGAACAAGCTCAAGTGGAACCTGGCCGCAATGACCCCGCACGATTTCATTGAACACT
TCCTCTCCAAAATGCCAGAGGCGGAGGAGAACAAACAGATCATCCGCAAACACGCGCAGACCTTCGTTGC
CCTCTGTGCCACAGATGTGAAGTTCATTTCCAATCCGCCCTCCATGGTGGCAGCGGGGAGCGTGGTGGCC
GCAGTGCAAGGCCTGAACCTGAGGAGCCCCAACAACTTCCTGTCCTACTACCGCCTCACACGCTTCCTCT
CCAGAGTGATCAAGTGTGACCCGGACTGCCTCCGGGCCTGCCAGGAGCAGATCGAAGCCCTGCTGGAGTC
AAGCCTGCGCCAGGCCCAGCAGAACATGGACCCCAAGGCCGCCGAGGAGGAGGAAGAGGAGGAGGAGGAG
GTGGACCTGGCTTGCATACCCACCGACGTGCGGGACGTGGACATCTGA
